Addgene plasmid #241786: pDS_P(dsCsgA)-dsCsgA-Mfp3-SP
Purpose: pBBR1MCS replicative vector for increasing biofilm attachment
Depositing lab: Marc Güell. Depositing organization: Universitat Pompeu Fabra. Publication: Engineered Marine Biofilms for Ocean Environment Monitoring. Nevot G, Pol Cros M, Toloza L, Campama-Sanz N, Artigues-Lleixa M, Aguilera L, Guell M. ACS Synth Biol. 2025 Jun 22. doi: 10.1021/acssynbio.5c00192. PubMed 40545707.
Backbone
  Vector backbone: pBBR1MCS
  Vector type: Bacterial Expression, Synthetic Biology
Growth in bacteria
  Bacterial resistance: Chloramphenicol, 25 μg/mL
  Growth temperature: 37°C
  Growth strain: DH5alpha
  Copy number: Unknown
Gene/Insert
  Gene/Insert name: dsCsgA-Mfp3-SP
  Species: Dinoroseobacter Shibae
  Mutation: WT
  Cloning method: Gibson Cloning
Terms and licenses: Academic/Nonprofit Terms; Industry Terms: Not Available to Industry
How to cite: pDS_P(dsCsgA)-dsCsgA-Mfp3-SP was a gift from Marc Güell (Addgene plasmid # 241786 ; http://n2t.net/addgene:241786 ; RRID:Addgene_241786)
