[The description below was written by a language model from this plasmid's Addgene catalogue record and pLannotate feature annotations shown in this document.]
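Description:
pDS_P(dsCsgA)-dsCsgA-Mfp3-SP is a 5.6 kb broad-host-range bacterial expression plasmid built on the pBBR1MCS backbone and described as a replicative vector for increasing biofilm attachment. Replication depends on the pBBR1 oriV together with its cognate pBBR1 Rep protein, a pair originally from Bordetella bronchiseptica that functions in many Gram-negative hosts. This fits the construct's propagation in E. coli DH5alpha and its apparent deployment in the marine bacterium Dinoroseobacter shibae, the listed source species of the insert. Selection is by chloramphenicol, through a chloramphenicol acetyltransferase gene driven by the cat promoter. Short annotated fragments of lacI, Tn5 transposase, TcR and an M13 origin appear to be backbone remnants rather than functional elements.

The insert, assembled by Gibson cloning, is recorded as dsCsgA-Mfp3-SP. By its name, this is a fusion of a D. shibae CsgA (curli-type amyloid fibre subunit) with Mfp3, presumably the adhesive mussel foot protein 3, and an element abbreviated SP whose meaning the record does not spell out. The plasmid name suggests expression from the native dsCsgA promoter, but neither this promoter nor the insert coding sequence is annotated in the feature table, which leaves the corresponding region unlabelled. The table does show, on the reverse strand, a T7 promoter, lac operator and T7 gene 10 ribosome binding site upstream, and a His tag, a short solubility-tag-like fragment and a T7 terminator downstream. These flank the likely insert position across the plasmid's numbering origin, so the product may carry a C-terminal His tag. The associated work concerns engineered marine biofilms for ocean environment monitoring.
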