Features (pLannotate 1.2.2; 16 found; start..end, strand, type, name):
    915..937     -  RBS            RBS: efficient ribosome binding site from bacteriophage T7 gene 10 (Olins and Rangwala, 1989)
    952..976     -  protein_bind   lac operator: The lac repressor binds to the lac operator to inhibit transcription in E. coli. This inhibition can be relieved by adding lactose or isopropyl-β-D-thiogalactopyranoside (IPTG). lac repressor encoded by lacI
    977..995     -  promoter       T7 promoter: promoter for bacteriophage T7 RNA polymerase
   1039..1060    -  protein_bind   CAP binding site: CAP binding activates transcription in the presence of cAMP. E. coli catabolite activator protein
   1073..1165    -  CDS            lacI (fragment): lac repressor; lacI; The lac repressor binds to the lac operator to inhibit transcription in E. coli. This inhibition can be relieved by adding lactose or isopropyl-β-D-thiogalactopyranoside (IPTG).
   1176..1806    -  CDS            CmR (fragment): chloramphenicol acetyltransferase; cat; confers resistance to chloramphenicol
   1807..1909    -  promoter       cat promoter: promoter of the E. coli cat gene encoding chloramphenicol acetyltransferase
   2049..2201    -  CDS            tnpA (fragment): TN5P_ECOLX - Also known as tnp. Experimental evidence at protein level: Swiss-Prot protein existence level 1. Mediates transposition of transposon Tn5 by a 'cut and paste' mechanism. First, the monomeric transposase binds the 19 bp inverted DNA repeats flanking the transposon. Then, dimerization of the DNA- bound transposase creates a synaptic DNA complex. After nicking of the first DNA strand, excision of the transposon proceeds through a series of intermediates. The transposase then mediates the insertion of the transposon at a new site by strand transfer. The activity of the wild- type tran
   3365..4136    +  rep_origin     pBBR1 oriV: replication origin of the broad-host-range plasmid pBBR1 from Bordetella bronchiseptica; requires the pBBR1 Rep protein for replication
   4137..4799    +  CDS            pBBR1 Rep: replication protein for the broad-host-range plasmid pBBR1 from Bordetella bronchiseptica
   4860..4929    +  CDS            TcR (fragment): tetracycline efflux protein; tet; confers resistance to tetracycline
   5259..5290    -  CDS            CmR (fragment): chloramphenicol acetyltransferase confers resistance to chloramphenicol
   5290..5343    +  rep_origin     M13 ori (fragment): M13 bacteriophage origin of replication; arrow indicates direction of (+) strand synthesis
   5366..5413    -  terminator     T7 terminator: transcription terminator for bacteriophage T7 RNA polymerase
   5421..5470    -  CDS            SET1 (fragment): solubility-enhancement tag derived from T7 phage gene 10B
   5486..5506    -  CDS            7xHis: 6xHis affinity tag
>Addgene plasmid #241786 | pDS_P(dsCsgA)-dsCsgA-Mfp3-SP | addgene full sequence | sequence record 488502 | Addgene NGS Result
ACTGCCACCGCCACCGCTACCGCCACCGCCCCAGGGCACCTCCTTGCCGGCCCAGTCGAAAAATCCGCCG
GTCTGCGCGGCGGTGACGCCGTCCATGACCCGCACGAGGTTGGCCGCGGCCTCCGCGGGTGCCACGGCGG
GGTGTCGTCCGAGGTATTTCGCGGTGAACGGCGTGGCGACCGTGCCGGGATGCAGAGCAATGACGGCCGC
CTGCTTGTGGGTGCGGGAAATCTCGATCGCCGCCGTATGGACGATCTGGTTCACCGCAGCCTTGGCGGCC
CGGTAACTGTACCAACCGCCGAGCCGGTTGTCGCCGATCGAACCGACCCGCGCCGACAGCACGGCGAAGA
CGCAGGGGGTATCCTTGGGCAACAGCCGCTGCGCGTGCCGAAGCACCAGTGCCGGCCCCATCGCATTCAG
GGCGAACTGATCCAGGAGACCCTGCGGCGAGAGGTCGCGCAGGGACTTTTCCGGTGCCGCCCCGCCGATC
TCGAGCGCGCCGGTGGCGACCACGACCCGCGCGAAAGGACCCTCCAGACGGCTCAGATGGGCGTTGACCG
AGTCCTCGTCCGTGATGTCGAACCCGTCGACGCTCCGCGACAGGCCCTTGATTTCGTGTGTTTTTGTTAG
CTCCGCAACCAGCGCGGCACCAATGCCGCCGGAACTGCCGAGCACGAGGGCGCGAGGGGCCATGGCTTCT
CTCCTTCACAGGAGGGTGACACTTAGGTCGCAGCGGCAATCTGCCGAGGCTTTTTATTAACCTTTTCGCG
GTAGCGTTTTTGCAAGGCTGAGGGAGGCGACATAGAGTGAGTTTGACCTATGACCAGACTGCTATTGGCC
GCGCTTTTGACCGCGCTGCTCGGGGGCCCGGCCTCCGCGATTGAACTGCACCTGCTGCGGAGCTCATATG
TATATCTCCTTCTTAAAGTTAAACAAAATTATTTCTAGAGGGGAATTGTTATCCGCTCACAATTCCCCTA
TAGTGAGTCGTATTAATTTCGCGGGATCGAGATCAATTCCGCGAGCCTGGGGTGCCTAATGAGTGAGCTA
ACTCACATTAATTGCGTTGCGCTCACTGCCCGCTTTCCAGTCGGGAAACCTGTCGTGCCAGCTGCATTAA
TGAATCGGCCAACGCGCGGGGAGAGGCGGTTTGCGTATTGGGCGCATGCATAAAAACTGTTGTAATTCAT
TAAGCATTCTGCCGACATGGAAGCCATCACAAACGGCATGATGAACCTGAATCGCCAGCGGCATCAGCAC
CTTGTCGCCTTGCGTATAATATTTGCCCATGGTGAAAACGGGGGCGAAGAAGTTGTCCATATTGGCCACG
TTTAAATCAAAACTGGTGAAACTCACCCAGGGATTGGCTGAGACGAAAAACATATTCTCAATAAACCCTT
TAGGGAAATAGGCCAGGTTTTCACCGTAACACGCCACATCTTGCGAATATATGTGTAGAAACTGCCGGAA
ATCGTCGTGGTATTCACTCCAGAGCGATGAAAACGTTTCAGTTTGCTCATGGAAAACGGTGTAACAAGGG
TGAACACTATCCCATATCACCAGCTCACCGTCTTTCATTGCCATACGGAATTCCGGATGAGCATTCATCA
GGCGGGCAAGAATGTGAATAAAGGCCGGATAAAACTTGTGCTTATTTTTCTTTACGGTCTTTAAAAAGGC
CGTAATATCCAGCTGAACGGTCTGGTTATAGGTACATTGAGCAACTGACTGAAATGCCTCAAAATGTTCT
TTACGATGCCATTGGGATATATCAACGGTGGTATATCCAGTGATTTTTTTCTCCATTTTAGCTTCCTTAG
CTCCTGAAAATCTCGATAACTCAAAAAATACGCCCGGTAGTGATCTTATTTCATTATGGTGAAAGTTGGA
ACCTCTTACGTGCCGATCAACGTCTCATTTTCGCCAAAAGTTGGCCCAGGGCTTCCCGGTATCAACAGGG
ACACCAGGATTTATTTATTCTGCGAAGTGATCTTCCGTCACAGGTATTTATTCGAAGACGAAAGGGCCTC
GTGATACGCCTATTTTTATAGGTTAATGATCGCCATGTAAGCCCACTGCAAGCTACCTGCTTTCTCTTTG
CGCTTGCGTTTTCCCTTGTCCAGATAGCCCAGTAGCTGACATTCATCCCAGGTGGCACTTTTCGGGGAAA
TGTGCGCGCCCGCGTTCCTGCTGGCGCTGGGCCTGTTTCTGGCGCTGGACTTCCCGCTGTTCCGTCAGCA
GCTTTTCGCCCACGGCCTTGATGATCGCGGCGGCCTTGGCCTGCATATCCCGATTCAACGGCCCCAGGGC
GTCCAGAACGGGCTTCAGGCGCTCCCGAAGGTCTCGGGCCGTCTCTTGGGCTTGATCGGCCTTCTTGCGC
ATCTCACGCGCTCCTGCGGCGGCCTGTAGGGCAGGCTCATACCCCTGCCGAACCGCTTTTGTCAGCCGGT
CGGCCACGGCTTCCGGCGTCTCAACGCGCTTTGAGATTCCCAGCTTTTCGGCCAATCCCTGCGGTGCATA
GGCGCGTGGCTCGACCGCTTGCGGGCTGATGGTGACGTGGCCCACTGGTGGCCGCTCCAGGGCCTCGTAG
AACGCCTGAATGCGCGTGTGACGTGCCTTGCTGCCCTCGATGCCCCGTTGCAGCCCTAGATCGGCCACAG
CGGCCGCAAACGTGGTCTGGTCGCGGGTCATCTGCGCTTTGTTGCCGATGAACTCCTTGGCCGACAGCCT
GCCGTCCTGCGTCAGCGGCACCACGAACGCGGTCATGTGCGGGCTGGTTTCGTCACGGTGGATGCTGGCC
GTCACGATGCGATCCGCCCCGTACTTGTCCGCCAGCCACTTGTGCGCCTTCTCGAAGAACGCCGCCTGCT
GTTCTTGGCTGGCCGACTTCCACCATTCCGGGCTGGCCGTCATGACGTACTCGACCGCCAACACAGCGTC
CTTGCGCCGCTTCTCTGGCAGCAACTCGCGCAGTCGGCCCATCGCTTCATCGGTGCTGCTGGCCGCCCAG
TGCTCGTTCTCTGGCGTCCTGCTGGCGTCAGCGTTGGGCGTCTCGCGCTCGCGGTAGGCGTGCTTGAGAC
TGGCCGCCACGTTGCCCATTTTCGCCAGCTTCTTGCATCGCATGATCGCGTATGCCGCCATGCCTGCCCC
TCCCTTTTGGTGTCCAACCGGCTCGACGGGGGCAGCGCAAGGCGGTGCCTCCGGCGGGCCACTCAATGCT
TGAGTATACTCACTAGACTTTGCTTCGCAAAGTCGTGACCGCCTACGGCGGCTGCGGCGCCCTACGGGCT
TGCTCTCCGGGCTTCGCCCTGCGCGGTCGCTGCGCTCCCTTGCCAGCCCGTGGATATGTGGACGATGGCC
GCGAGCGGCCACCGGCTGGCTCGCTTCGCTCGGCCCGTGGACAACCCTGCTGGACAAGCTGATGGACAGG
CTGCGCCTGCCCACGAGCTTGACCACAGGGATTGCCCACCGGCTACCCAGCCTTCGACCACATACCCACC
GGCTCCAACTGCGCGGCCTGCGGCCTTGCCCCATCAATTTTTTTAATTTTCTCTGGGGAAAAGCCTCCGG
CCTGCGGCCTGCGCGCTTCGCTTGCCGGTTGGACACCAAGTGGAAGGCGGGTCAAGGCTCGCGCAGCGAC
CGCGCAGCGGCTTGGCCTTGACGCGCCTGGAACGACCCAAGCCTATGCGAGTGGGGGCAGTCGAAGGGCG
AAGCCCGCCCGCCTGCCCCCCGAGCCTCACGGCGGCGAGTGCGGGGGTTCCAAGGGGGCAGCGCCACCTT
GGGCAAGGCCGAAGGCCGCGCAGTCGATCAACAAGCCCCGGAGGGGCCACTTTTTGCCGGAGGGGGAGCC
GCGCCGAAGGCGTGGGGGAACCCCGCAGGGGTGCCCTTCTTTGGGCACCAAAGAACTAGATATAGGGCGA
AATGCGAAAGACTTAAAAATCAACAACTTAAAAAAGGGGGGTACGCAACAGCTCATTGCGGCACCCCCCG
CAATAGCTCATTGCGTAGGTTAAAGAAAATCTGTAATTGACTGCCACTTTTACGCAACGCATAATTGTTG
TCGCGCTGCCGAAAAGTTGCAGCTGATTGCGCATGGTGCCGCAACCGTGCGGCACCCCTACCGCATGGAG
ATAAGCATGGCCACGCAGTCCAGAGAAATCGGCATTCAAGCCAAGAACAAGCCCGGTCACTGGGTGCAAA
CGGAACGCAAAGCGCATGAGGCGTGGGCCGGGCTTATTGCGAGGAAACCCACGGCGGCAATGCTGCTGCA
TCACCTCGTGGCGCAGATGGGCCACCAGAACGCCGTGGTGGTCAGCCAGAAGACACTTTCCAAGCTCATC
GGACGTTCTTTGCGGACGGTCCAATACGCAGTCAAGGACTTGGTGGCCGAGCGCTGGATCTCCGTCGTGA
AGCTCAACGGCCCCGGCACCGTGTCGGCCTACGTGGTCAATGACCGCGTGGCGTGGGGCCAGCCCCGCGA
CCAGTTGCGCCTGTCGGTGTTCAGTGCCGCCGTGGTGGTTGATCACGACGACCAGGACGAATCGCTGTTG
GGGCATGGCGACCTGCGCCGCATCCCGACCCTGTATCCGGGCGAGCAGCAACTACCGACCGGCCCCGGCG
AGGAGCCGCCCAGCCAGCCCGGCATTCCGGGCATGGAACCAGACCTGCCAGCCTTGATCGAAACGGAGGA
ATGGGAACGGCGCGGGCAGCAGCGCCTGCCGATGCCCGATGAGCCGTGTTTTCTGGACGATGGCGAGCCG
TTGGAGCCGCCGACACGGGTCACGCTGCCGCGCCGGTAGCACTTGGGTTGCGCAGCAACCCGTAAGTGCG
CTGTTCCAGACTATCGGCTGTAGCCGCCTCGCCGCCCTATACCTTGTCTGCCTCCCCGCGTTGCGTCGCG
GTGCATGGAGCCGGGCCACCTCGACCTGAATGGAAGCCGGCGGCACCTCGCTAACGGATTCACCGTTTTT
ATCAGGCTCTGGGAGGCAGAATAAATGATCATATCGTCAATTATTACCTCCACGGGGAGAGCCTGAGCAA
ACTGGCCTCAGGCATTTGAGAAGCACACGGTCACACTGCTTCCGGTAGTCAATAAACCGGTAAACCAGCA
ATAGACATAAGCGGCTATTTAACGACCCTGCCCTGAACCGACGACCGGGTCGAATTTGCTTTCGAATTTC
TGCCATTCATCCGCTTATTATCACTTATTCAGGCGTAGCAACCAGGCGTTTAAGGGCACCAATAACTGCC
TTAAAAAAATTACGCCCCGCCCTGCCACTCATCGCAGTACGGCCTATTGGTTAAAAAATGAGCTGATTTA
ACAAAAATTTAACGCGAATTTTACGGATATAGTTCCTCCTTTCAGCAAAAAACCCCTCAAGACCCGTTTA
GAGGCCCCAAGGGGTTATGCTAGTTATTGCTCAGCGGTGGCAGCAGCCAACTCAGCTTCCTTTCGGGCTT
TGTTAGCAGCCGGATCTCACTATTAATGGTGATGGTGATGGTGATGATACCCGTTCCAGCCCTTGTTCCA
GCCATACCGGTAGCCGTTATAGCCATACGGCCAGTTATACCCGTCGTAGCC
